>Addgene plasmid #128581 | pBABE-hygro-2xMyc-Rac1-P29S | addgene full sequence | sequence record 253055 | Addgene NGS Result
CTGAATATGGGCCAAACAGGATATCTGTGGTAAGCAGTTCCTGCCCCGGCTCAGGGCCAAGAACAGATGG
AACAGCTGAATATGGGCCAAACAGGATATCTGTGGTAAGCAGTTCCTGCCCCGGCTCAGGGCCAAGAACA
GATGGTCCCCAGATGCGGTCCAGCCCTCAGCAGTTTCTAGAGAACCATCAGATGTTTCCAGGGTGCCCCA
AGGACCTGAAATGACCCTGTGCCTTATTTGAACTAACCAATCAGTTCGCTTCTCGCTTCTGTTCGCGCGC
TTCTGCTCCCCGAGCTCAATAAAAGAGCCCACAACCCCTCACTCGGGGCGCCAGTCCTCCGATTGACTGA
GTCGCCCGGGTACCCGTGTATCCAATAAACCCTCTTGCAGTTGCATCCGACTTGTGGTCTCGCTGTTCCT
TGGGAGGGTCTCCTCTGAGTGATTGACTACCCGTCAGCGGGGGTCTTTCATTTGGGGGCTCGTCCGGGAT
CGGGAGACCCCTGCCCAGGGACCACCGACCCACCACCGGGAGGCAAGCTGGCCAGCAACTTATCTGTGTC
TGTCCGATTGTCTAGTGTCTATGACTGATTTTATGCGCCTGCGTCGGTACTAGTTAGCTAACTAGCTCTG
TATCTGGCGGACCCGTGGTGGAACTGACGAGTTCTGAACACCCGGCCGCAACCCTGGGAGACGTCCCAGG
GACTTTGGGGGCCGTTTTTGTGGCCCGACCTGAGGAAGGGAGTCGATGTGGAATCCGACCCCGTCAGGAT
ATGTGGTTCTGGTAGGAGACGAGAACCTAAAACAGTTCCCGCCTCCGTCTGAATTTTTGCTTTCGGTTTG
GAACCGAAGCCGCGCGTCTTGTCTGCTGCAGCGCTGCAGCATCGTTCTGTGTTGTCTCTGTCTGACTGTG
TTTCTGTATTTGTCTGAAAATTAGGGCCAGACTGTTACCACTCCCTTAAGTTTGACCTTAGGTCACTGGA
AAGATGTCGAGCGGATCGCTCACAACCAGTCGGTAGATGTCAAGAAGAGACGTTGGGTTACCTTCTGCTC
TGCAGAATGGCCAACCTTTAACGTCGGATGGCCGCGAGACGGCACCTTTAACCGAGACCTCATCACCCAG
GTTAAGATCAAGGTCTTTTCACCTGGCCCGCATGGACACCCAGACCAGGTCCCCTACATCGTGACCTGGG
AAGCCTTGGCTTTTGACCCCCCTCCCTGGGTCAAGCCCTTTGTACACCCTAAGCCTCCGCCTCCTCTTCC
TCCATCCGCCCCGTCTCTCCCCCTTGAACCTCCTCGTTCGACCCCGCCTCGATCCTCCCTTTATCCAGCC
CTCACTCCTTCTCTAGGCGCCGGCCGGATCCACCATGGAGCAGAAGCTGATCTCAGAGGAGGATCTGGAG
CAGAAGCTGATCTCAGAGGAGGATCTGGATATCCAGCACAGTGGCGGCCGCCAGGCCATCAAGTGTGTGG
TGGTGGGAGACGGAGCTGTTGGTAAAACCTGCCTGCTCATCAGTTACACGACCAATGCATTCAGTGGAGA
GTACATCCCCACCGTCTTTGACAACTATTCTGCCAATGTTATGGTAGATGGAAAACCAGTGAATCTGGGC
CTATGGGACACAGCTGGACAAGAAGATTATGACAGATTGCGTCCCCTCTCCTACCCGCAGACAGACGTGT
TCTTAATTTGCTTTTCCCTTGTGAGTCCTGCATCATTTGAAAATGTCCGTGCAAAGTGGTATCCTGAAGT
GCGACACCACTGTCCCAATACTCCTATCATCCTCGTGGGGACGAAGCTTGATCTTAGGGATGATAAGGAC
ACCATTGAGAAGCTGAAGGAGAAGAAGCTGACTCCCATCACCTACCCGCAGGGGCTGGCCATGGCGAAAG
AGATCGGTGCTGTCAAATACCTGGAGTGCTCAGCTCTCACACAGCGAGGACTCAAGACAGTGTTTGACGA
AGCTATCCGAGCGGTTCTCTGTCCCCCTCCTGTCAAGAAGAGGAAGAGAAAATGCCTGCTGTTGTAAGAA
TTCGCCAGCACAGTGGTCGACCCTGTGGAATGTGTGTCAGTTAGGGTGTGGAAAGTCCCCAGGCTCCCCA
GCAGGCAGAAGTATGCAAAGCATGCATCTCAATTAGTCAGCAACCAGGTGTGGAAAGTCCCCAGGCTCCC
CAGCAGGCAGAAGTATGCAAAGCATGCATCTCAATTAGTCAGCAACCATAGTCCCGCCCCTAACTCCGCC
CATCCCGCCCCTAACTCCGCCCAGTTCCGCCCATTCTCCGCCCCATGGCTGACTAATTTTTTTTATTTAT
GCAGAGGCCGAGGCCGCCTCGGCCTCTGAGCTATTCCAGAAGTAGTGAGGAGGCTTTTTTGGAGGCCTAG
GCTTTTGCAAAAAGCTTGCCAGCTGGGGCGCCCTCTGGTAAGGTTGGGAAGCCCTGCAGATCTGATCCCG
GGGGGCAATGAGATATGAAAAAGCCTGAACTCACCGCGACGTCTGTCGAGAAGTTTCTGATCGAAAAGTT
CGACAGCGTCTCCGACCTGATGCAGCTCTCGGAGGGCGAAGAATCTCGTGCTTTCAGCTTCGATGTAGGA
GGGCGTGGATATGTCCTGCGGGTAAATAGCTGCGCCGATGGTTTCTACAAAGATCGTTATGTTTATCGGC
ACTTTGCATCGGCCGCGCTCCCGATTCCGGAAGTGCTTGACATTGGGGAATTTAGCGAGAGCCTGACCTA
TTGCATCTCCCGCCGTGCACAGGGTGTCACGTTGCAAGACCTGCCTGAAACCGAACTGCCCGCTGTTCTG
CAGCCGGTCGCGGAGGCCATGGATGCGATCGCTGCGGCCGATCTTAGCCAGACGAGCGGGTTCGGCCCAT
TCGGACCGCAAGGAATCGGTCAATACACTACATGGCGTGATTTCATATGCGCGATTGCTGATCCCCATGT
GTATCACTGGCAAACTGTGATGGACGACACCGTCAGTGCGTCCGTCGCGCAGGCTCTCGATGAGCTGATG
CTTTGGGCCGAGGACTGCCCCGAAGTCCGGCACCTCGTGCACGCGGATTTCGGCTCCAACAATGTCCTGA
CGGACAATGGCCGCATAACAGCGGTCATTGACTGGAGCGAGGCGATGTTCGGGGATTCCCAATACGAGGT
CGCCAACATCTTCTTCTGGAGGCCGTGGTTGGCTTGTATGGAGCAGCAGACGCGCTACTTCGAGCGGAGG
CATCCGGAGCTTGCAGGATCGCCGCGGCTCCGGGCGTATATGCTCCGCATTGGTCTTGACCAACTCTATC
AGAGCTTGGTTGACGGCAATTTCGATGATGCAGCTTGGGCGCAGGGTCGATGCGACGCAATCGTCCGATC
CGGAGCCGGGACTGTCGGGCGTACACAAATCGCCCGCAGAAGCGCGGCCGTCTGGACCGATGGCTGTGTA
GAAGTACTCGCCGATAGTGGAAACCGACGCCCCAGCACTCGTCCGAGGGCAAAGGAATAGAGTAGATGCC
GACCGGGATCTATCGATGCGGCGGGTGTGGTGGTTACGCGTAATCTGCTGCTTGCAAACAAAAAAACCAC
CGCTACCAGCGGTGGTTTGTTTGCCGGATCAAGAGCTACCAACTCTTTTTCCGAAGGTAACTGGCTTCAG
CAGAGCGCAGATACCAAATACTGTTCTTCTAGTGTAGCCGTAGTTAGGCCACCACTTCAAGAACTCTGTA
GCACCGCCTACATACCTCGCTCTGCTAATCCTGTTACCAGTGGCTGCTGCCAGTGGCGATAAGTCGTGTC
TTACCGGGTTGGACTCAAGACGATAGTTACCGGATAAGGCGCAGCGGTCGGGCTGAACGGGGGGTTCGTG
CACACAGCCCAGCTTGGAGCGAACGACCTACACCGAACTGAGATACCTACAGCGTGAGCTATGAGAAAGC
GCCACGCTTCCCGAAGGGAGAAAGGCGGACAGGTATCCGGTAAGCGGCAGGGTCGGAACAGGAGAGCGCA
CGAGGGAGCTTCCAGGGGGAAACGCCTGGTATCTTTATAGTCCTGTCGGGTTTCGCCACCTCTGACTTGA
GCGTCGATTTTTGTGATGCTCGTCAGGGGGGCGGAGCCTATGGAAAAACGCCAGCAACGCATCGATAAAA
TAAAAGATTTTATTTAGTCTCCAGAAAAAGGGGGGAATGAAAGACCCCACCTGTAGGTTTGGCAAGCTAG
CTTAAGTAACGCCATTTTGCAAGGCATGGAAAAATACATAACTGAGAATAGAGAAGTTCAGATCAAGGTC
AGGAACAGATGGAACAGCTGAATATGGGCCAAACAGGATATCTGTGGTAAGCAGTTCCTGCCCCGGCTCA
GGGCCAAGAACAGATGGAACAGCTGAATATGGGCCAAACAGGATATCTGTGGTAAGCAGTTCCTGCCCCG
GCTCAGGGCCAAGAACAGATGGTCCCCAGATGCGGTCCAGCCCTCAGCAGTTTCTAGAGAACCATCAGAT
GTTTCCAGGGTGCCCCAAGGACCTGAAATGACCCTGTGCCTTATTTGAACTAACCAATCAGTTCGCTTCT
CGCTTCTGTTCGCGCGCTTCTGCTCCCCGAGCTCAATAAAAGAGCCCACAACCCCTCACTCGGGGCGCCA
GTCCTCCGATTGACTGAGTCGCCCGGGTACCCGTGTATCCAATAAACCCTCTTGCAGTTGCATCCGACTT
GTGGTCTCGCTGTTCCTTGGGAGGGTCTCCTCTGAGTGATTGACTACCCGTCAGCGGGGGTCTTTCACAT
GCAGCATGTATCAAAATTAATTTGGTTTTTTTTCTTAAGTATTTACATTAAATGGCCATAGTGCGGCCGC
AAATCAATCTAAAGTATATATGAGTAAACTTGGTCTGACAGTTACCAATGCTTAATCAGTGAGGCACCTA
TCTCAGCGATCTGTCTATTTCGTTCATCCATAGTTGCCTGACTCCCCGTCGTGTAGATAACTACGATACG
GGAGGGCTTACCATCTGGCCCCAGTGCTGCAATGATACCGCGAGACCCACGCTCACCGGCTCCAGATTTA
TCAGCAATAAACCAGCCAGCCGGAAGGGCCGAGCGCAGAAGTGGTCCTGCAACTTTATCCGCCTCCATCC
AGTCTATTAATTGTTGCCGGGAAGCTAGAGTAAGTAGTTCGCCAGTTAATAGTTTGCGCAACGTTGTTGC
CATTGCTACAGGCATCGTGGTGTCACGCTCGTCGTTTGGTATGGCTTCATTCAGCTCCGGTTCCCAACGA
TCAAGGCGAGTTACATGATCCCCCATGTTGTGCAAAAAAGCGGTTAGCTCCTTCGGTCCTCCGATCGTTG
TCAGAAGTAAGTTGGCCGCAGTGTTATCACTCATGGTTATGGCAGCACTGCATAATTCTCTTACTGTCAT
GCCATCCGTAAGATGCTTTTCTGTGACTGGTGAGTACTCAACCAAGTCATTCTGAGAATAGTGTATGCGG
CGACCGAGTTGCTCTTGCCCGGCGTCAATACGGGATAATACCGCGCCACATAGCAGAACTTTAAAAGTGC
TCATCATTGGAAAACGTTCTTCGGGGCGAAAACTCTCAAGGATCTTACCGCTGTTGAGATCCAGTTCGAT
GTAACCCACTCGTGCACCCAACTGATCTTCAGCATCTTTTACTTTCACCAGCGTTTCTGGGTGAGCAAAA
ACAGGAAGGCAAAATGCCGCAAAAAAGGGAATAAGGGCGACACGGAAATGTTGAATACTCATACTCTTCC
TTTTTCAATATTATTGAAGCATTTATCAGGGTTATTGTCTCATGAGCGGATACATATTTGAATGTATTTA
GAAAAATAAACAAATAGGGGTTCCGCGCACATTTCCCCGAAAAGTGCCACCTGCAGC
Features (pLannotate 1.2.2; 12 found; start..end, strand, type, name):
      1..470     +  LTR            LTR: long terminal repeat from Moloney murine leukemia virus
    594..868     +  misc_feature   MESV Ψ (fragment): packaging signal of murine embryonic stem cell virus
    935..1351    +  CDS            gag (truncated): truncated Moloney murine leukemia virus (MMLV) gag gene lacking the start codon
   1452..2024    +  CDS            RAC1: RAC1_BOVIN - Experimental evidence at protein level: Swiss-Prot protein existence level 1. Plasma membrane-associated small GTPase which cycles between active GTP-bound and inactive GDP-bound states. In its active state, binds to a variety of effector proteins to regulate cellular responses such as secretory processes, phagocytosis of apoptotic cells, epithelial cell polarization, neurons adhesion, migration and differentiation, and growth-factor induced formation of membrane ruffles. Rac1 p21/rho GDI heterodimer is the active component of the cytosolic factor sigma 1, which is involved in sti
   2062..2391    +  promoter       SV40 promoter: SV40 enhancer and early promoter
   2465..3487    +  CDS            hph: KHYB_ECOLX - Experimental evidence at protein level: Swiss-Prot protein existence level 1. The aminoglycoside phosphotransferases achieve inactivation of their antibiotic substrates by phosphorylation. Only phosphorylates hygromycin and closely related compounds such as demethyl analogs and destomycin. From Escherichia coli.
   3518..3540    +  rep_origin     f1 ori (fragment): f1 bacteriophage origin of replication; arrow indicates direction of (+) strand synthesis
   3537..4106    +  rep_origin     ori: high-copy-number ColE1/pMB1/pBR322/pUC origin of replication
   4166..4287    +  LTR            3' LTR (ΔU3) (fragment): self-inactivating 3' long terminal repeat (LTR) from Moloney murine leukemia virus
   4288..4757    +  LTR            LTR: long terminal repeat from Moloney murine leukemia virus
   4872..5732    -  CDS            AmpR: β-lactamase; bla; confers resistance to ampicillin, carbenicillin, and related antibiotics
   5733..5837    -  promoter       AmpR promoter: bla
