[The description below was written by a language model from this plasmid's Addgene catalogue record and pLannotate feature annotations shown in this document.]
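Description:
pBABE-hygro-2xMyc-Rac1-P29S is a Moloney murine leukemia virus-based retroviral expression vector built on the pBABE-hygro backbone, designed to deliver and stably express a mutant form of mouse RAC1 in mammalian cells. In bacteria it is maintained through a high-copy ColE1/pUC-type origin and selected with ampicillin via the β-lactamase gene and its own promoter, which lie outside the proviral region. Unusually, the annotation places the plasmid origin (together with a tiny f1 ori fragment) between the hygromycin gene and the downstream LTR, so it appears to sit within the LTR-flanked segment.

The proviral cassette begins with the 5' LTR, followed by a packaging signal (annotated as an MESV Ψ fragment) and a truncated gag segment lacking its start codon, which together allow the transcribed RNA to be encapsidated when the plasmid is introduced into a packaging cell line supplying the viral proteins in trans. The Rac1 coding sequence follows. No separate promoter is annotated upstream of it, consistent with transcription from the 5' LTR, as is standard for pBABE vectors. According to the catalogue entry the insert carries a proline-to-serine substitution at residue 29 and two N-terminal Myc epitopes for detection. The tags are not annotated separately, and the feature tool matched the insert to a bovine RAC1 reference, although the record gives its origin as murine. Downstream, an SV40 enhancer/early promoter drives the hygromycin phosphotransferase gene (hph), allowing selection of transduced cells. A short fragment annotated as ΔU3 LTR immediately precedes the full-length 3' LTR. The associated publication concerns the role of RAC1 P29S in melanoma development and therapy resistance.
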