Addgene plasmid #128581: pBABE-hygro-2xMyc-Rac1-P29S
Purpose: For mammalian cell expression of P29S mutant murine RAC1 carrying 2x Myc epitope tag sequences at the N-terminus.
Depositing lab: Julian Downward. Depositing organization: Francis Crick Institute. Publication: RAC1(P29S) Induces a Mesenchymal Phenotypic Switch via Serum Response Factor to Promote Melanoma Development and Therapy Resistance. Lionarons DA, Hancock DC, Rana S, East P, Moore C, Murillo MM, Carvalho J, Spencer-Dene B, Herbert E, Stamp G, Damry D, Calado DP, Rosewell I, Fritsch R, Neubig RR, Molina-Arcas M, Downward J. Cancer Cell. 2019 Jul 8;36(1):68-83.e9. doi: 10.1016/j.ccell.2019.05.015. Epub 2019 Jun 27. PubMed 31257073.
Backbone
  Vector backbone: pBABE-hygro
  Backbone manufacturer: Addgene plasmid 1765
  Vector type: Mammalian Expression, Retroviral
  Selectable markers: Hygromycin
Growth in bacteria
  Bacterial resistance: Ampicillin, 100 μg/mL
  Growth temperature: 37°C
  Growth strain: NEB Stable
  Copy number: High Copy
Gene/Insert
  Gene/Insert name: Rac1
  Species: M. musculus (mouse)
  Mutation: Changed Proline29 to Serine.
  Entrez Gene: Rac1 (a.k.a. D5Ertd559e)
  Tag / fusion protein: 2xMyc epitope (N terminal on insert)
Terms and licenses: Academic/Nonprofit Terms; Industry Terms: Not Available to Industry
How to cite: pBABE-hygro-2xMyc-Rac1-P29S was a gift from Julian Downward (Addgene plasmid # 128581 ; http://n2t.net/addgene:128581 ; RRID:Addgene_128581)
